Addgene plasmid #78555: EcMscS
Purpose: E. coli Mechanosensitive Channel of Small Conductance
Depositing lab: Douglas Rees. Depositing organization: California Institute of Technology. Publication: Crystal structure of Escherichia coli MscS, a voltage-modulated and mechanosensitive channel. Bass RB, Strop P, Barclay M, Rees DC. Science. 2002 Nov 22;298(5598):1582-7. 10.1126/science.1077945 PubMed 12446901.
Backbone
  Vector backbone: pET28b
  Backbone manufacturer: Novagen
  Backbone size w/o insert (bp): 5364
  Total vector size (bp): 6222
Growth in bacteria
  Bacterial resistance: Kanamycin, 50 μg/mL
  Growth temperature: 37°C
  Growth strain: DH5alpha
  Copy number: Unknown
Gene/Insert
  Gene/Insert name: Mechanosensitive Channel of Small Conductance (alt name: MscS)
  Species: E. coli
  Insert size (bp): 858
  Promoter: T7 Promoter
  Tag / fusion protein: 6x Histidine Tag (N terminal on backbone)
  Cloning method: Unknown
  Sequencing primers: 5′ T7 Forward; 3′ T7 Reverse
Terms and licenses: Academic/Nonprofit Terms; Industry Terms: Not Available to Industry
How to cite: EcMscS was a gift from Douglas Rees (Addgene plasmid # 78555 ; http://n2t.net/addgene:78555 ; RRID:Addgene_78555)
