[The description below was written by a language model from this plasmid's Addgene catalogue record and pLannotate feature annotations shown in this document.]
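Description:
EcMscS is a bacterial expression plasmid built on the Novagen pET28b backbone, carrying the 858 bp coding sequence of the Escherichia coli mechanosensitive channel of small conductance (mscS, also known as yggB) in a construct of 6,222 bp. It is propagated in E. coli under kanamycin selection through the aph(3')-Ia aminoglycoside phosphotransferase gene. Replication relies on a ColE1/pMB1-type origin accompanied by the pBR322 bom region and the rop gene, which moderates copy number; the catalogue lists copy number as unknown. An f1 phage origin is also present. The short tetracycline-resistance and AmpR promoter fragments annotated in the backbone appear to be non-functional remnants or partial matches rather than working markers.

Expression is driven by the T7 promoter followed by a lac operator and the strong T7 gene 10 ribosome binding site, with the plasmid-borne lacI gene supplying repressor. Transcription therefore depends on a host that provides T7 RNA polymerase and can be induced with IPTG, and it ends at the T7 terminator. Upstream of mscS the reading frame includes a histidine tag (annotated only as a partial match to a composite tag) and a thrombin cleavage site, consistent with the recorded N-terminal 6xHis fusion that allows affinity purification and optional tag removal. A second His-tag fragment lies downstream of the insert, as is usual for pET28; the record does not indicate whether it is translated. MscS opens in response to membrane stretch to protect cells from hypoosmotic shock and is modulated by voltage. The associated publication reports its crystal structure, indicating that the plasmid was used for overproduction and purification of the channel for structural study.
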