Features (pLannotate 1.2.2; 21 found; start..end, strand, type, name):
     12..467     +  rep_origin     f1 ori (sequence partly withheld): f1 bacteriophage origin of replication; arrow indicates direction of (+) strand synthesis
    494..551     +  promoter       AmpR promoter (fragment): bla
    560..1375    -  CDS            KanR: aminoglycoside phosphotransferase; aph(3')-Ia; confers resistance to kanamycin in bacteria or G418 (Geneticin®) in eukaryotes
   1497..2085    +  rep_origin     ori: high-copy-number ColE1/pMB1/pBR322/pUC origin of replication
   2271..2413    -  misc_feature   bom: basis of mobility region from pBR322
   2515..2706    -  CDS            rop: Rop protein, which maintains plasmids at low copy number; rop
   2723..3103    +  CDS            YPB1_ECOLX: Protein predicted: Swiss-Prot protein existence level 4. From Escherichia coli.
   3175..3466    -  CDS            TcR (fragment): tetracycline efflux protein; tet; confers resistance to tetracycline
   3481..3502    -  protein_bind   CAP binding site: CAP binding activates transcription in the presence of cAMP. E. coli catabolite activator protein
   3515..4597    -  CDS            lacI: lac repressor; lacI; The lac repressor binds to the lac operator to inhibit transcription in E. coli. This inhibition can be relieved by adding lactose or isopropyl-β-D-thiogalactopyranoside (IPTG).
   4598..4675    -  promoter       lacI promoter: lacI
   4683..4962    -  CDS            TcR (fragment): tetracycline efflux protein; tet; confers resistance to tetracycline
   4984..5002    +  promoter       T7 promoter: promoter for bacteriophage T7 RNA polymerase
   5003..5027    +  protein_bind   lac operator: The lac repressor binds to the lac operator to inhibit transcription in E. coli. This inhibition can be relieved by adding lactose or isopropyl-β-D-thiogalactopyranoside (IPTG). lac repressor encoded by lacI
   5042..5064    +  RBS            RBS: efficient ribosome binding site from bacteriophage T7 gene 10 (Olins and Rangwala, 1989)
   5083..5099    +  CDS            capTEV™ (fragment): composite tag for in vivo biotinylation, TEV protease cleavage, and 6xHis tagging
   5110..5127    +  CDS            thrombin site: thrombin recognition and cleavage site
   5131..5988    +  CDS            mscS: MSCS_ECOLI - Also known as yggB. Experimental evidence at protein level: Swiss-Prot protein existence level 1. Mechanosensitive channel that participates in the regulation of osmotic pressure changes within the cell, opening in response to stretch forces in the membrane lipid bilayer, without the need for other proteins. Contributes to normal resistance to hypoosmotic shock. Forms an ion channel of 1.0 nanosiemens conductance with a slight preference for anions. The channel is sensitive to voltage; as the membrane is depolarized, less tension is required to open the channel and vice versa. The
   6066..6083    +  CDS            9xHis (fragment): 9xHis affinity tag
   6093..6142    +  CDS            SET1 (fragment): solubility-enhancement tag derived from T7 phage gene 10B
   6150..6197    +  terminator     T7 terminator: transcription terminator for bacteriophage T7 RNA polymerase
>Addgene plasmid #78555 | EcMscS | depositor full sequence | sequence record 146547 | EcMscS
TGGCGAATGGG
[124 nt withheld, positions 12-135]
C
[91 nt withheld, positions 137-227]
A
[49 nt withheld, positions 229-277]
CCTTTGACGTTGGAGTCCACGTTCTTT
[37 nt withheld, positions 305-341]
ACCCTATCTCGGTCTATTCTTTTGATTTATAAGGGATTTTGCCGATTTCGGCCTATTGGTTAAAAAATGA
GCTGATTTAACAAAAATTTAACGCGAATTTTAACAAAATATTAACGTTTACAATTTCAGGTGGCACTTTT
CGGGGAAATGTGCGCGGAACCCCTATTTGTTTATTTTTCTAAATACATTCAAATATGTATCCGCTCATGA
ATTAATTCTTAGAAAAACTCATCGAGCATCAAATGAAACTGCAATTTATTCATATCAGGATTATCAATAC
CATATTTTTGAAAAAGCCGTTTCTGTAATGAAGGAGAAAACTCACCGAGGCAGTTCCATAGGATGGCAAG
ATCCTGGTATCGGTCTGCGATTCCGACTCGTCCAACATCAATACAACCTATTAATTTCCCCTCGTCAAAA
ATAAGGTTATCAAGTGAGAAATCACCATGAGTGACGACTGAATCCGGTGAGAATGGCAAAAGTTTATGCA
TTTCTTTCCAGACTTGTTCAACAGGCCAGCCATTACGCTCGTCATCAAAATCACTCGCATCAACCAAACC
GTTATTCATTCGTGATTGCGCCTGAGCGAGACGAAATACGCGATCGCTGTTAAAAGGACAATTACAAACA
GGAATCGAATGCAACCGGCGCAGGAACACTGCCAGCGCATCAACAATATTTTCACCTGAATCAGGATATT
CTTCTAATACCTGGAATGCTGTTTTCCCGGGGATCGCAGTGGTGAGTAACCATGCATCATCAGGAGTACG
GATAAAATGCTTGATGGTCGGAAGAGGCATAAATTCCGTCAGCCAGTTTAGTCTGACCATCTCATCTGTA
ACATCATTGGCAACGCTACCTTTGCCATGTTTCAGAAACAACTCTGGCGCATCGGGCTTCCCATACAATC
GATAGATTGTCGCACCTGATTGCCCGACATTATCGCGAGCCCATTTATACCCATATAAATCAGCATCCAT
GTTGGAATTTAATCGCGGCCTAGAGCAAGACGTTTCCCGTTGAATATGGCTCATAACACCCCTTGTATTA
CTGTTTATGTAAGCAGACAGTTTTATTGTTCATGACCAAAATCCCTTAACGTGAGTTTTCGTTCCACTGA
GCGTCAGACCCCGTAGAAAAGATCAAAGGATCTTCTTGAGATCCTTTTTTTCTGCGCGTAATCTGCTGCT
TGCAAACAAAAAAACCACCGCTACCAGCGGTGGTTTGTTTGCCGGATCAAGAGCTACCAACTCTTTTTCC
GAAGGTAACTGGCTTCAGCAGAGCGCAGATACCAAATACTGTCCTTCTAGTGTAGCCGTAGTTAGGCCAC
CACTTCAAGAACTCTGTAGCACCGCCTACATACCTCGCTCTGCTAATCCTGTTACCAGTGGCTGCTGCCA
GTGGCGATAAGTCGTGTCTTACCGGGTTGGACTCAAGACGATAGTTACCGGATAAGGCGCAGCGGTCGGG
CTGAACGGGGGGTTCGTGCACACAGCCCAGCTTGGAGCGAACGACCTACACCGAACTGAGATACCTACAG
CGTGAGCTATGAGAAAGCGCCACGCTTCCCGAAGGGAGAAAGGCGGACAGGTATCCGGTAAGCGGCAGGG
TCGGAACAGGAGAGCGCACGAGGGAGCTTCCAGGGGGAAACGCCTGGTATCTTTATAGTCCTGTCGGGTT
TCGCCACCTCTGACTTGAGCGTCGATTTTTGTGATGCTCGTCAGGGGGGCGGAGCCTATGGAAAAACGCC
AGCAACGCGGCCTTTTTACGGTTCCTGGCCTTTTGCTGGCCTTTTGCTCACATGTTCTTTCCTGCGTTAT
CCCCTGATTCTGTGGATAACCGTATTACCGCCTTTGAGTGAGCTGATACCGCTCGCCGCAGCCGAACGAC
CGAGCGCAGCGAGTCAGTGAGCGAGGAAGCGGAAGAGCGCCTGATGCGGTATTTTCTCCTTACGCATCTG
TGCGGTATTTCACACCGCATATATGGTGCACTCTCAGTACAATCTGCTCTGATGCCGCATAGTTAAGCCA
GTATACACTCCGCTATCGCTACGTGACTGGGTCATGGCTGCGCCCCGACACCCGCCAACACCCGCTGACG
CGCCCTGACGGGCTTGTCTGCTCCCGGCATCCGCTTACAGACAAGCTGTGACCGTCTCCGGGAGCTGCAT
GTGTCAGAGGTTTTCACCGTCATCACCGAAACGCGCGAGGCAGCTGCGGTAAAGCTCATCAGCGTGGTCG
TGAAGCGATTCACAGATGTCTGCCTGTTCATCCGCGTCCAGCTCGTTGAGTTTCTCCAGAAGCGTTAATG
TCTGGCTTCTGATAAAGCGGGCCATGTTAAGGGCGGTTTTTTCCTGTTTGGTCACTGATGCCTCCGTGTA
AGGGGGATTTCTGTTCATGGGGGTAATGATACCGATGAAACGAGAGAGGATGCTCACGATACGGGTTACT
GATGATGAACATGCCCGGTTACTGGAACGTTGTGAGGGTAAACAACTGGCGGTATGGATGCGGCGGGACC
AGAGAAAAATCACTCAGGGTCAATGCCAGCGCTTCGTTAATACAGATGTAGGTGTTCCACAGGGTAGCCA
GCAGCATCCTGCGATGCAGATCCGGAACATAATGGTGCAGGGCGCTGACTTCCGCGTTTCCAGACTTTAC
GAAACACGGAAACCGAAGACCATTCATGTTGTTGCTCAGGTCGCAGACGTTTTGCAGCAGCAGTCGCTTC
ACGTTCGCTCGCGTATCGGTGATTCATTCTGCTAACCAGTAAGGCAACCCCGCCAGCCTAGCCGGGTCCT
CAACGACAGGAGCACGATCATGCGCACCCGTGGGGCCGCCATGCCGGCGATAATGGCCTGCTTCTCGCCG
AAACGTTTGGTGGCGGGACCAGTGACGAAGGCTTGAGCGAGGGCGTGCAAGATTCCGAATACCGCAAGCG
ACAGGCCGATCATCGTCGCGCTCCAGCGAAAGCGGTCCTCGCCGAAAATGACCCAGAGCGCTGCCGGCAC
CTGTCCTACGAGTTGCATGATAAAGAAGACAGTCATAAGTGCGGCGACGATAGTCATGCCCCGCGCCCAC
CGGAAGGAGCTGACTGGGTTGAAGGCTCTCAAGGGCATCGGTCGAGATCCCGGTGCCTAATGAGTGAGCT
AACTTACATTAATTGCGTTGCGCTCACTGCCCGCTTTCCAGTCGGGAAACCTGTCGTGCCAGCTGCATTA
ATGAATCGGCCAACGCGCGGGGAGAGGCGGTTTGCGTATTGGGCGCCAGGGTGGTTTTTCTTTTCACCAG
TGAGACGGGCAACAGCTGATTGCCCTTCACCGCCTGGCCCTGAGAGAGTTGCAGCAAGCGGTCCACGCTG
GTTTGCCCCAGCAGGCGAAAATCCTGTTTGATGGTGGTTAACGGCGGGATATAACATGAGCTGTCTTCGG
TATCGTCGTATCCCACTACCGAGATATCCGCACCAACGCGCAGCCCGGACTCGGTAATGGCGCGCATTGC
GCCCAGCGCCATCTGATCGTTGGCAACCAGCATCGCAGTGGGAACGATGCCCTCATTCAGCATTTGCATG
GTTTGTTGAAAACCGGACATGGCACTCCAGTCGCCTTCCCGTTCCGCTATCGGCTGAATTTGATTGCGAG
TGAGATATTTATGCCAGCCAGCCAGACGCAGACGCGCCGAGACAGAACTTAATGGGCCCGCTAACAGCGC
GATTTGCTGGTGACCCAATGCGACCAGATGCTCCACGCCCAGTCGCGTACCGTCTTCATGGGAGAAAATA
ATACTGTTGATGGGTGTCTGGTCAGAGACATCAAGAAATAACGCCGGAACATTAGTGCAGGCAGCTTCCA
CAGCAATGGCATCCTGGTCATCCAGCGGATAGTTAATGATCAGCCCACTGACGCGTTGCGCGAGAAGATT
GTGCACCGCCGCTTTACAGGCTTCGACGCCGCTTCGTTCTACCATCGACACCACCACGCTGGCACCCAGT
TGATCGGCGCGAGATTTAATCGCCGCGACAATTTGCGACGGCGCGTGCAGGGCCAGACTGGAGGTGGCAA
CGCCAATCAGCAACGACTGTTTGCCCGCCAGTTGTTGTGCCACGCGGTTGGGAATGTAATTCAGCTCCGC
CATCGCCGCTTCCACTTTTTCCCGCGTTTTCGCAGAAACGTGGCTGGCCTGGTTCACCACGCGGGAAACG
GTCTGATAAGAGACACCGGCATACTCTGCGACATCGTATAACGTTACTGGTTTCACATTCACCACCCTGA
ATTGACTCTCTTCCGGGCGCTATCATGCCATACCGCGAAAGGTTTTGCGCCATTCGATGGTGTCCGGGAT
CTCGACGCTCTCCCTTATGCGACTCCTGCATTAGGAAGCAGCCCAGTAGTAGGTTGAGGCCGTTGAGCAC
CGCCGCCGCAAGGAATGGTGCATGCAAGGAGATGGCGCCCAACAGTCCCCCGGCCACGGGGCCTGCCACC
ATACCCACGCCGAAACAAGCGCTCATGAGCCCGAAGTGGCGAGCCCGATCTTCCCCATCGGTGATGTCGG
CGATATAGGCGCCAGCAACCGCACCTGTGGCGCCGGTGATGCCGGCCACGATGCGTCCGGCGTAGAGGAT
CGAGATCTCGATCCCGCGAAATTAATACGACTCACTATAGGGGAATTGTGAGCGGATAACAATTCCCCTC
TAGAAATAATTTTGTTTAACTTTAAGAAGGAGATATACCATGGGCAGCAGCCATCATCATCATCATCACA
GCAGCGGCCTGGTGCCGCGCGGCAGCCATATGGAAGATTTGAATGTTGTCGATAGCATAAACGGCGCGGG
AAGCTGGCTGGTAGCTAACCAGGCGCTGCTGCTAAGTTATGCAGTAAACATCGTGGCGGCACTCGCGATC
ATCATCGTTGGTTTGATTATCGCGCGGATGATTTCCAACGCGGTGAATCGCCTGATGATCTCCCGTAAAA
TCGATGCCACTGTTGCTGATTTTCTTTCTGCATTAGTCCGTTACGGTATTATCGCCTTTACGCTAATCGC
TGCACTGGGACGCGTGGGTGTACAAACCGCGTCAGTCATTGCTGTACTCGGTGCCGCAGGCTTAGCTGTT
GGTCTGGCTTTGCAGGGGTCACTGTCTAACCTGGCCGCTGGCGTGTTACTTGTCATGTTCCGCCCGTTCC
GTGCCGGAGAATATGTTGACCTGGGCGGCGTAGCCGGTACTGTGCTGAGTGTGCAGATTTTCTCCACCAC
CATGCGTACTGCAGACGGTAAAATTATCGTTATTCCGAACGGTAAAATTATTGCCGGAAATATTATTAAC
TTCTCCCGCGAGCCAGTTCGCCGTAACGAATTTATTATTGGCGTGGCGTATGATTCCGATATCGATCAGG
TTAAGCAGATCCTGACCAATATTATCCAGTCTGAAGATCGCATTTTGAAAGATCGCGAAATGACTGTGCG
CCTGAACGAACTTGGTGCATCGTCGATTAATTTCGTGGTCCGCGTCTGGAGCAACAGCGGCGATCTGCAA
AACGTGTACTGGGATGTGCTGGAGCGTATTAAACGTGAATTTGATGCCGCCGGTATCAGCTTCCCGTACC
CGCAAATGGATGTGAACTTTAAGCGGGTGAAAGAAGACAAAGCTGCGTAATCAACGCTGAGGCCAGATAA
TACTCTCTGGATCCGAATTCGAGCTCCGTCGACAAGCTTGCGGCCGCACTCGAGCACCACCACCACCACC
ACTGAGATCCGGCTGCTAACAAAGCCCGAAAGGAAGCTGAGTTGGCTGCTGCCACCGCTGAGCAATAACT
AGCATAACCCCTTGGGGCCTCTAAACGGGTCTTGAGGGGTTTTTTGCTGAAAGGAGGAACTATATCCGGA
T
