>Addgene plasmid #78555 | EcMscS | addgene partial sequence | sequence record 150272 | LacI-R 5'-GGCATACTCTGCGACATCGT-3'
CCACCCTGAATTGACTCTCTTCCGGGCGCTATCATGCCATACCGCGAAAGGTTTTGCGCCATTCGATGGT
GTCCGGGATCTCGACGCTCTCCCTTATGCGACTCCTGCATTAGGAAGCAGCCCAGTAGTAGGTTGAGGCC
GTTGAGCACCGCCGCCGCAAGGAATGGTGCATGCAAGGAGATGGCGCCCAACAGTCCCCCGGCCACGGGG
CCTGCCACCATACCCACGCCGAAACAAGCGCTCATGAGCCCGAAGTGGCGAGCCCGATCTTCCCCATCGG
TGATGTCGGCGATATAGGCGCCAGCAACCGCACCTGTGGCGCCGGTGATGCCGGCCACGATGCGTCCGGC
GTAGAGGATCGAGATCTCGATCCCGCGAAATTAATACGACTCACTATAGGGGAATTGTGAGCGGATAACA
ATTCCCCTCTAGAAATAATTTTGTTTAACTTTAAGAAGGAGATATACCATGGGCAGCAGCCATCATCATC
ATCATCACAGCAGCGGCCTGGTGCCGCGCGGCAGCCATATGGAAGATTTGAATGTTGTCGATAGCATAAA
CGGCGCGGGAAGCTGGCTGGTAGCTAACCAGGCGCTGCTGCTAAGTTATGCAGTAAACATCGTGGCGGCA
CTCGCGATCATCATCGTTGGTTTGATTATCGCGCGGATGATTTCCAACGCGGTGAATCGCCTGATGATCT
CCCGTAAAATCGATGCCACTGTTGCTGATTTTCTTTCTGCATTAGTCCGTTACGGTATTATCGCCTTTAC
GCTAATCGCTGCACTGGGACGCGTGGGTGTACAAACCGCGTCAGTCATTGCTGTACTCGGTGCCGCAGGC
TTAGCTGTTGGTCTGGCTTTGCAGGGGTCACTGTCTAACCTGGCCGCTGGCGTGTTACTTGTCATGTTCC
GCCCGTTCCGTGCCG
