>Addgene plasmid #78555 | EcMscS | addgene partial sequence | sequence record 151214 | F1ori-R 5'-AGGGAAGAAAGCGAAAGGAG-3'
TACAGGGCGCGTCCCATTCGCCAATCCGGATATAGTTCCTCCTTTCAGCAAAAAACCCCTCAAGACCCGT
TTAGAGGCCCCAAGGGGTTATGCTAGTTATTGCTCAGCGGTGGCAGCAGCCAACTCAGCTTCCTTTCGGG
CTTTGTTAGCAGCCGGATCTCAGTGGTGGTGGTGGTGGTGCTCGAGTGCGGCCGCAAGCTTGTCGACGGA
GCTCGAATTCGGATCCAGAGAGTATTATCTGGCCTCAGCGTTGATTACGCAGCTTTGTCTTCTTTCACCC
GCTTAAAGTTCACATCCATTTGCGGGTACGGGAAGCTGATACCGGCGGCATCAAATTCACGTTTAATACG
CTCCAGCACATCCCAGTACACGTTTTGCAGATCGCCGCTGTTGCTCCAGACGCGGACCACGAAATTAATC
GACGATGCACCAAGTTCGTTCAGGCGCACAGTCATTTCGCGATCTTTCAAAATGCGATCTTCAGACTGGA
TAATATTGGTCAGGATCTGCTTAACCTGATCGATATCGGAATCATACGCCACGCCAATAATAAATTCGTT
ACGGCGAACTGGCTCGCGGGAGAAGTTAATAATATTTCCGGCAATAATTTTACCGTTCGGAATAACGATA
ATTTTACCGTCTGCAGTACGCATGGTGGTGGAGAAAATCTGCACACTCAGCACAGTACCGGCTACGCCGC
CCAGGTCAACATATTCTCCGGCACGGAACGGGCGGAACATGACAAGTAACACGCCAGCGGCCAGGTTAGA
CAGTGACCCCTGCAAAGCCAGACCAACAGCTAAGCCTGCGGCACCGAGTACAGCAATGACTGACGCGGTT
TGTACACCC
